>Addgene plasmid #234963 | pAAV-CAG-DIO-ECS-dSpyCatcher003 | addgene full sequence | sequence record 472208 | Addgene NGS Result
CTACACATTGATCCTAGCAGAAGCACAGGCTGCAGGGTGACGGTCCATCCCGCTCTCCTGGGCACAAGAC
ATGGGCAGCGTGCCATCATCCTGCTCCTCCACCTCCGGCGGGAAGCCATGGCTGCGGGGTTTCTTTTGCC
ACAGCATTATCAAAATAATCAGTGATATAATTGTAAGAACGACGAGAGCGAGAATTGCACTTATAACGAC
GACTTTGAATGGCAGTGAATGAGGAACGACAATAACTTCTTGAGTATCTTGTCCGACGGCGTTGAGGTCT
TCCTCGGAAATCAACTTCTGCTCGCTACCACTGGAACCAGTATGAGCGTCACCTTCAGTTGCTTCACCAT
CTACAGTAACCTGACCGTCCTCATTAACTGTAAATTCAATTGGAGTTGCTACCTCATAACCGTCTGGTGC
TGCGGTTTCGACAAATGTATATTTTCCTGGATACAGGTAGAAATCCTTCACATGTCCATCTGAAATCCAT
GTACTAATAGTTTTACCAGATGAATCACGCAACTCCATAGTTGCACCAGCTAACTCACGGCCGTCCTCAT
CACGTTTTGAGAATTTAATATGGGTAGCACTATCTTCTTCAGTTGTCATATCACCGGACGGACCTTGCTC
ACCTGATAAACCTGATAAGGTGGTTACGTCACCAGTGGAACCTGGAACCCAGAGCAGCAGTACCCATAGC
AGGAGTGTGTCTGTCTCCATGGTGGCGGTACCGAATTCTAGTATAACTTCGTATAGGATACTTTATACGA
AGTTATCATTGGGATTCTTCCTATTTTGATCCAAGCATCACCATCGACCCTCTAGTCCAGATCTCACCAT
CGACCCATAACTTCGTATAGCATACATTATACGAAGTTATGTCCCTCGAAGAGGTTCGAATTCGATATCA
AGCTTATCGATAATCAACCTCTGGATTACAAAATTTGTGAAAGATTGACTGGTATTCTTAACTATGTTGC
TCCTTTTACGCTATGTGGATACGCTGCTTTAATGCCTTTGTATCATGCTATTGCTTCCCGTATGGCTTTC
ATTTTCTCCTCCTTGTATAAATCCTGGTTGCTGTCTCTTTATGAGGAGTTGTGGCCCGTTGTCAGGCAAC
GTGGCGTGGTGTGCACTGTGTTTGCTGACGCAACCCCCACTGGTTGGGGCATTGCCACCACCTGTCAGCT
CCTTTCCGGGACTTTCGCTTTCCCCCTCCCTATTGCCACGGCGGAACTCATCGCCGCCTGCCTTGCCCGC
TGCTGGACAGGGGCTCGGCTGTTGGGCACTGACAATTCCGTGGTGTTGTCGGGGAAATCATCGTCCTTTC
CTTGGCTGCTCGCCTGTGTTGCCACCTGGATTCTGCGCGGGACGTCCTTCTGCTACGTCCCTTCGGCCCT
CAATCCAGCGGACCTTCCTTCCCGCGGCCTGCTGCCGGCTCTGCGGCCTCTTCCGCGTCTTCGCCTTCGC
CCTCAGACGAGTCGGATCTCCCTTTGGGCCGCCTCCCCGCATCGATACCGTCGACCCGGGCGGCCGCTTC
GAGCAGACATGATAAGATACATTGATGAGTTTGGACAAACCACAACTAGAATGCAGTGAAAAAAATGCTT
TATTTGTGAAATTTGTGATGCTATTGCTTTATTTGTAACCATTATAAGCTGCAATAAACAAGTTAACAAC
AACAATTGCATTCATTTTATGTTTCAGGTTCAGGGGGAGATGTGGGAGGTTTTTTAAAGCAAGTAAAACC
TCTACAAATGTGGTAAAATCGATAAGGATCTTCCTAGAGCATGGCTACGTAGATAAGTAGCATGGCGGGT
TAATCATTAACTACAAGGAACCCCTAGTGATGGAGTTGGCCACTCCCTCTCTGCGCGCTCGCTCGCTCAC
TGAGGCCGGGCGACCAAAGGTCGCCCGACGCCCGGGCTTTGCCCGGGCGGCCTCAGTGAGCGAGCGAGCG
CGCAGCTGCATTAATGAATCGGCCAACGCGCGGGGAGAGGCGGTTTGCGTATTGGGCGCTCTTCCGCTTC
CTCGCTCACTGACTCGCTGCGCTCGGTCGTTCGGCTGCGGCGAGCGGTATCAGCTCACTCAAAGGCGGTA
ATACGGTTATCCACAGAATCAGGGGATAACGCAGGAAAGAACATGTGAGCAAAAGGCCAGCAAAAGGCCA
GGAACCGTAAAAAGGCCGCGTTGCTGGCGTTTTTCCATAGGCTCCGCCCCCCTGACGAGCATCACAAAAA
TCGACGCTCAAGTCAGAGGTGGCGAAACCCGACAGGACTATAAAGATACCAGGCGTTTCCCCCTGGAAGC
TCCCTCGTGCGCTCTCCTGTTCCGACCCTGCCGCTTACCGGATACCTGTCCGCCTTTCTCCCTTCGGGAA
GCGTGGCGCTTTCTCATAGCTCACGCTGTAGGTATCTCAGTTCGGTGTAGGTCGTTCGCTCCAAGCTGGG
CTGTGTGCACGAACCCCCCGTTCAGCCCGACCGCTGCGCCTTATCCGGTAACTATCGTCTTGAGTCCAAC
CCGGTAAGACACGACTTATCGCCACTGGCAGCAGCCACTGGTAACAGGATTAGCAGAGCGAGGTATGTAG
GCGGTGCTACAGAGTTCTTGAAGTGGTGGCCTAACTACGGCTACACTAGAAGAACAGTATTTGGTATCTG
CGCTCTGCTGAAGCCAGTTACCTTCGGAAAAAGAGTTGGTAGCTCTTGATCCGGCAAACAAACCACCGCT
GGTAGCGGTGGTTTTTTTGTTTGCAAGCAGCAGATTACGCGCAGAAAAAAAGGATCTCAAGAAGATCCTT
TGATCTTTTCTACGGGGTCTGACGCTCAGTGGAACGAAAACTCACGTTAAGGGATTTTGGTCATGAGATT
ATCAAAAAGGATCTTCACCTAGATCCTTTTAAATTAAAAATGAAGTTTTAAATCAATCTAAAGTATATAT
GAGTAAACTTGGTCTGACAGTTACCAATGCTTAATCAGTGAGGCACCTATCTCAGCGATCTGTCTATTTC
GTTCATCCATAGTTGCCTGACTCCCCGTCGTGTAGATAACTACGATACGGGAGGGCTTACCATCTGGCCC
CAGTGCTGCAATGATACCGCGAGACCCACGCTCACCGGCTCCAGATTTATCAGCAATAAACCAGCCAGCC
GGAAGGGCCGAGCGCAGAAGTGGTCCTGCAACTTTATCCGCCTCCATCCAGTCTATTAATTGTTGCCGGG
AAGCTAGAGTAAGTAGTTCGCCAGTTAATAGTTTGCGCAACGTTGTTGCCATTGCTACAGGCATCGTGGT
GTCACGCTCGTCGTTTGGTATGGCTTCATTCAGCTCCGGTTCCCAACGATCAAGGCGAGTTACATGATCC
CCCATGTTGTGCAAAAAAGCGGTTAGCTCCTTCGGTCCTCCGATCGTTGTCAGAAGTAAGTTGGCCGCAG
TGTTATCACTCATGGTTATGGCAGCACTGCATAATTCTCTTACTGTCATGCCATCCGTAAGATGCTTTTC
TGTGACTGGTGAGTACTCAACCAAGTCATTCTGAGAATAGTGTATGCGGCGACCGAGTTGCTCTTGCCCG
GCGTCAATACGGGATAATACCGCGCCACATAGCAGAACTTTAAAAGTGCTCATCATTGGAAAACGTTCTT
CGGGGCGAAAACTCTCAAGGATCTTACCGCTGTTGAGATCCAGTTCGATGTAACCCACTCGTGCACCCAA
CTGATCTTCAGCATCTTTTACTTTCACCAGCGTTTCTGGGTGAGCAAAAACAGGAAGGCAAAATGCCGCA
AAAAAGGGAATAAGGGCGACACGGAAATGTTGAATACTCATACTCTTCCTTTTTCAATATTATTGAAGCA
TTTATCAGGGTTATTGTCTCATGAGCGGATACATATTTGAATGTATTTAGAAAAATAAACAAATAGGGGT
TCCGCGCACATTTCCCCGAAAAGTGCCACCTAAATTGTAAGCGTTAATATTTTGTTAAAATTCGCGTTAA
ATTTTTGTTAAATCAGCTCATTTTTTAACCAATAGGCCGAAATCGGCAAAATCCCTTATAAATCAAAAGA
ATAGACCGAGATAGGGT
[37 nt withheld, positions 4078-4114]
AAAGAACGTGGACTCCAACGTCAAAGG
[49 nt withheld, positions 4142-4190]
T
[91 nt withheld, positions 4192-4282]
G
[124 nt withheld, positions 4284-4407]
CCCATTCGCCATTCAGGCTGCGCAACTGTTGGGAAGGGCGATCGGTGCGGGCCTCTTCGCTATTACGCCA
GCTGCGCGCTCGCTCGCTCACTGAGGCCGCCCGGGCAAAGCCCGGGCGTCGGGCGACCTTTGGTCGCCCG
GCCTCAGTGAGCGAGCGAGCGCGCAGAGAGGGAGTGGCCAACTCCATCACTAGGGGTTCCTTGTAGTTAA
TGATTAACCCGCCATGCTACTTATCTACGTAGCCATGCTCTAGGAAGAGTACCATTGACGTCAATAATGA
CGTATGTTCCCATAGTAACGCCAATAGGGACTTTCCATTGACGTCAATGGGTGGAGTATTTACGGTAAAC
TGCCCACTTGGCAGTACATCAAGTGTATCATATGCCAAGTACGCCCCCTATTGACGTCAATGACGGTAAA
TGGCCCGCCTGGCATTATGCCCAGTACATGACCTTATGGGACTTTCCTACTTGGCAGTACATCTACGTAT
TAGTCATCGCTATTACCATGGTCGAGGTGAGCCCCACGTTCTGCTTCACTCTCCCCATCTCCCCCCCCTC
CCCACCCCCAATTTTGTATTTATTTATTTTTTAATTATTTTGTGCAGCGATGGGGGCGGGGGGGGGGGGG
GGGCGCGCGCCAGGGGGGGGGGGGGGGGGGGAGGGGGGGGGSGGGGSGAGGSGGAGAGGTGCGGCGGCAG
CCAATCAGAGCGGCGCGCTCCGAAAGTTTCCTTTTATGGCGAGGCGGCGGCGGCGGCGGCCCTATAAAAA
GCGAAGCGCGCGGCGGGCGGGAGTCGCTGCGCGCTGCCTTCGCCCCGTGCCCCGCTCCGCCGCCGCCTCG
CGCCGCCCGCCCCGGCTCTGACTGACCGCGTTACTCCCACAGGTGAGCGGGCGGGACGGCCCTTCTCCTC
CGGGCTGTAATTAGCGCTTGGTTTAATGACGGCTTGTTTCTTTTCTGTGGCTGCGTGAAAGCCTTGAGGG
GCTCCGGGAGGGCCCTTTGTGCGGGGGGAGCGGCTCGGGGCTGTCCGCGGGGGGACGGCTGCCTTCGGGG
GGGACGGGGCAGGGCGGGGTTCGGCTTCTGGCGTGTGACCGGCGGCTCTAGAGCCTCTGCTAACCATGTT
CATGCCTTCTTCTTTTTCCTACAGCTCCTGGGCAACGTGCTGGTTATTGTGCTGTCTCATCATTTTGGCA
AAGAATTGGATCCCCATAACTTCGTATAAAGTATCCTATACGAAGTTATATCAAAATAGGAAGACCAATG
CTTCACCATCGACCCGAATTGCCAAGCATCACCATCGACCCATAACTTCGTATAATGTATGCTATACGAA
GTTATACTAGGGATCCCCCCTCGAGTTTTACTTGTACA
Features (pLannotate 1.2.2; 24 found; start..end, strand, type, name):
      1..123     -  CDS            d2EYFP (fragment): EYFP destabilized by residues 422-461 of mouse ornithine decarboxylase, giving an in vivo half-life of ~2 hours mammalian codon-optimized
    124..273     -  CDS            PDGFRB (fragment): PGFRB_HUMAN - Also known as PDGFR, PDGFR1. Experimental evidence at protein level: Swiss-Prot protein existence level 1. Tyrosine-protein kinase that acts as cell-surface receptor for homodimeric PDGFB and PDGFD and for heterodimers formed by PDGFA and PDGFB, and plays an essential role in the regulation of embryonic development, cell proliferation, survival, differentiation, chemotaxis and migration. Plays an essential role in blood vessel development by promoting proliferation, migration and recruitment of pericytes and smooth muscle cells to endothelial cells. Plays a role in the migration
    658..720     -  sig_peptide    Igκ leader: leader sequence from mouse immunoglobulin κ light chain
    743..776     +  protein_bind   lox2272: Cre-mediated recombination occurs in the 8-bp core sequence (GGATACTT). lox2272 sites are compatible with each other, but incompatible with loxP or loxN sites (Lee and Saito, 1988). Cre recombinase
    847..880     +  protein_bind   loxP: Cre-mediated recombination occurs in the 8-bp core sequence (GCATACAT). Cre recombinase
    898..922     +  misc_feature   MCS (fragment): pBluescript multiple cloning site
    922..1510    +  misc_feature   WPRE: woodchuck hepatitis virus posttranscriptional regulatory element
   1553..1674    -  polyA_signal   SV40 poly(A) signal: SV40 polyadenylation signal
   1697..1765    -  CDS            large T antigen (fragment): large T antigen from SV40 (simian virus 40)
   1836..1969    +  repeat_region  AAV2 ITR: inverted terminal repeat of adeno-associated virus serotype 2 inverted
   1963..2019    -  CDS            lacI (fragment): lac repressor; lacI; The lac repressor binds to the lac operator to inhibit transcription in E. coli. This inhibition can be relieved by adding lactose or isopropyl-β-D-thiogalactopyranoside (IPTG).
   2202..2790    -  rep_origin     ori: high-copy-number ColE1/pMB1/pBR322/pUC origin of replication
   2961..3821    -  CDS            AmpR: β-lactamase; bla; confers resistance to ampicillin, carbenicillin, and related antibiotics
   3822..3926    -  promoter       AmpR promoter: bla
   3979..4407    -  rep_origin     f1 ori (sequence partly withheld): f1 bacteriophage origin of replication; arrow indicates direction of (+) strand synthesis
   4412..4481    -  CDS            lacZα (fragment): LacZα fragment of β-galactosidase; lacZ fragment
   4476..4608    -  repeat_region  AAV2 ITR (fragment): inverted terminal repeat of adeno-associated virus serotype 2 inverted
   4669..4917    +  enhancer       CMV enhancer (fragment): human cytomegalovirus immediate early enhancer
   4919..5196    +  promoter       chicken β-actin promoter: No description available
   5197..5332    +  intron         hybrid intron (fragment): hybrid between chicken β-actin (CBA) and minute virus of mice (MMV) introns (Gray et al., 2011)
   5421..5551    +  intron         chimeric intron (fragment): chimera between introns from chicken β-actin and rabbit β-globin
   5549..5614    +  CDS            HBB (fragment): HBB_LEPEU - Experimental evidence at protein level: Swiss-Prot protein existence level 1. Involved in oxygen transport from the lung to the various peripheral tissues. From Lepus europaeus (European hare).
   5613..5646    -  protein_bind   lox2272: Cre-mediated recombination occurs in the 8-bp core sequence (GGATACTT). lox2272 sites are compatible with each other, but incompatible with loxP or loxN sites (Lee and Saito, 1988). Cre recombinase
   5709..5742    -  protein_bind   loxP: Cre-mediated recombination occurs in the 8-bp core sequence (GCATACAT). Cre recombinase
