[The description below was written by a language model from this plasmid's Addgene catalogue record and pLannotate feature annotations shown in this document.]
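Description:
pAAV-CAG-DIO-ECS-dSpyCatcher003 is an adeno-associated virus transfer plasmid for Cre-dependent mammalian expression, built on a pAAV-CAG-DIO backbone. It is maintained in E. coli through a high-copy ColE1/pUC-type origin with ampicillin selection (AmpR and its bla promoter), and it also carries an f1 phage origin. Two AAV2 inverted terminal repeats flank the expression cassette and allow it to be packaged into recombinant AAV particles. One of them is annotated only as a fragment. The recorded use of a recombination-deficient stable strain fits the known instability of ITRs.

Between the ITRs, a CAG-type promoter (CMV enhancer, chicken β-actin promoter and a chimeric β-actin/β-globin intron) drives a double-floxed inverted open reading frame. Oppositely oriented lox2272 and loxP pairs bracket the insert, which lies on the antisense strand relative to the promoter. Cre recombination therefore flips the coding sequence into the sense orientation and locks it there, restricting expression to Cre-positive cells.

The insert, described as IgKL-SpyCatcher003-Myc-PDGFR-PEST, starts with a mouse Igκ leader for entry into the secretory pathway, followed by SpyCatcher003 and a Myc tag. A PDGFRβ fragment then anchors the protein in the plasma membrane so that SpyCatcher003 faces the extracellular space. The C-terminal PEST degron, detected by the annotation as the ornithine decarboxylase-derived tail of d2EYFP, destabilizes the protein. SpyCatcher003 and Myc themselves fall in an unannotated stretch of the feature table. A WPRE and an SV40 poly(A) signal follow the cassette to enhance and terminate transcripts. The small lacI, lacZα, large T antigen and HBB hits are likely backbone or intron remnants.

The construct displays a covalent SpyTag-binding docking site on the surface of genetically defined cells, and the associated work concerns modular, genetically encoded fluorescent probes.
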