Addgene plasmid #234963: pAAV-CAG-DIO-ECS-dSpyCatcher003
Purpose: Cre-dependent ECS-facing destabilized SpyCatcher003 (facing the extracellular space)
Depositing lab: Hajime Hirase. Depositing organization: University of Copenhagen. Publication: Functional and structural profiling of circulation via genetically encoded modular fluorescent probes. Vittani M, Lee AB, Wang X, Hiraoka Y, Konno A, Knak PG, Kusk P, Nagao M, Asiminas A, Courtin J, Putranto MF, Nasu Y, Tsuno S, Ueda K, Osuga Y, Tsuboi T, Bienvenu T, Terunuma M, Hirai H, Nedergaard M, Tanaka K, Hirase H. bioRxiv 2025.03.18.643859 10.1101/2025.03.18.643859.
Backbone
  Vector backbone: pAAV-CAG-DIO
  Backbone manufacturer: Addgene 107702
  Vector type: Mammalian Expression, AAV, Cre/Lox
Growth in bacteria
  Bacterial resistance: Ampicillin, 100 μg/mL
  Growth temperature: 30°C
  Growth strain: NEB Stable
  Copy number: High Copy
Gene/Insert
  Gene/Insert name: ECS-dSC (alt names: ECS-dSpyCatcher003; IgKL-SpyCatcher003-Myc-PDGFR-PEST)
  Species: Other
  Mutation: None
Terms and licenses: Academic/Nonprofit Terms; Industry Terms: Not Available to Industry
Depositor comments: Please visit https://doi.org/10.1101/2025.03.18.643859 for bioRxiv preprint.
How to cite: pAAV-CAG-DIO-ECS-dSpyCatcher003 was a gift from Hajime Hirase (Addgene plasmid # 234963 ; http://n2t.net/addgene:234963 ; RRID:Addgene_234963)
